>Addgene plasmid #158714 | pNHEJ-Cas12a-recX | addgene full sequence | sequence record 321929 | Addgene NGS Result
CTAGACATTGCGAAGTGATTCCTCCGATCCGTGGCAGGAGGGTCGCCTGCGTCGGCAACTCGCCCAGGCT
ACACGAGAGCCCTCGACTGCGAAAATGCCGACCAGGCACCACCGCACTCCAGGCTTAACCCGGTGCGACG
ATCCAATATTAATATTGGATCGTCGGCACCGTCACGGCCGTGGGAGGCGGCACGATCCGCGACGTGATGA
TCGGCCGCATCCCCACGGTGCTGCGCAGTGAGCTCTACGCCATCCCGGCGTTGATCTGTGCGTTCGCACG
CACAGGCCCGGTGTGAGAAGGGTCTCTGACGAGCGGGAGAACTCCCTATCAGTGATAGAGTTTGTCCTCC
CTATCAGTGATAGATAGGCTCTGGGAGTACCCGTGTGTACGACCAGCACGGCATACATCATTTCGACGCC
GAGAGATTCGCCGCCCGAAATGAGCACGATCCATGTCGATCTACCAAGAGTTCGTGAATAAGTATAGCCT
GAGCAAGACCTTGCGGTTCGAGTTGATCCCGCAGGGCAAAACCTTGGAAAACATTAAGGCGCGCGGGCTG
ATCCTGGATGATGAGAAGCGGGCCAAGGACTATAAAAAGGCCAAGCAGATTATCGATAAATATCATCAGT
TCTTCATCGAGGAAATCCTGTCGAGCGTGTGCATCAGCGAAGACTTGTTGCAGAACTATAGCGACGTGTA
CTTCAAATTGAAAAAGTCGGACGACGACAATCTGCAAAAAGACTTCAAGTCGGCCAAAGACACCATCAAG
AAACAGATTTCGGAGTACATCAAGGACTCGGAAAAGTTCAAAAACCTGTTCAACCAGAACTTGATCGACG
CGAAAAAGGGCCAGGAAAGCGATTTGATCTTGTGGCTGAAGCAGTCGAAGGATAATGGCATTGAGTTGTT
CAAGGCCAACTCGGACATTACGGACATTGACGAGGCCCTGGAAATCATTAAATCGTTTAAGGGCTGGACC
ACGTACTTCAAGGGCTTCCATGAGAACCGGAAAAACGTGTATTCGTCGAACGACATTCCCACGTCGATCA
TCTACCGGATCGTCGATGACAACTTGCCCAAGTTCTTGGAAAATAAAGCGAAATACGAGAGCTTGAAGGA
CAAAGCGCCGGAGGCCATTAACTATGAGCAGATCAAGAAGGACCTGGCCGAAGAGCTGACCTTTGACATT
GACTACAAGACCAGCGAGGTCAATCAGCGGGTCTTCTCGTTGGATGAGGTCTTTGAAATCGCCAATTTCA
ACAACTATTTGAACCAGAGCGGCATCACCAAATTTAATACCATTATCGGCGGGAAGTTCGTCAACGGCGA
GAACACGAAGCGGAAGGGGATCAACGAATACATCAATCTGTACTCGCAGCAGATCAACGACAAGACCCTG
AAAAAGTACAAGATGAGCGTGCTGTTCAAGCAAATTCTGAGCGACACCGAGAGCAAGTCGTTCGTCATTG
ACAAGCTGGAGGATGACAGCGATGTGGTCACCACGATGCAGTCGTTTTACGAGCAAATCGCGGCCTTCAA
GACCGTGGAGGAAAAGAGCATCAAGGAAACCCTGAGCCTGCTGTTCGATGATCTGAAGGCGCAGAAGTTG
GATCTGTCGAAAATCTACTTCAAGAACGATAAGTCGCTGACCGACCTGAGCCAACAGGTCTTCGATGATT
ACAGCGTCATCGGGACCGCCGTCCTGGAGTACATCACCCAGCAGATTGCGCCCAAAAACCTGGACAATCC
CTCGAAAAAAGAGCAGGAGCTGATTGCCAAGAAGACCGAGAAGGCGAAGTACTTGTCGCTGGAAACCATC
AAACTGGCGCTGGAGGAGTTCAACAAGCACCGCGACATTGATAAACAATGCCGGTTCGAGGAGATTCTGG
CCAATTTTGCCGCCATTCCCATGATCTTCGATGAGATCGCGCAGAATAAAGACAACCTGGCGCAAATCTC
GATCAAATATCAGAATCAGGGCAAAAAAGACCTGTTACAAGCCTCGGCCGAAGACGACGTGAAAGCCATC
AAGGACCTGTTGGATCAGACGAACAACTTGTTGCACAAGCTGAAAATTTTCCACATCAGCCAGAGCGAGG
ACAAGGCCAACATCTTGGACAAAGACGAGCACTTCTACTTGGTGTTCGAAGAGTGCTACTTCGAATTGGC
CAACATCGTCCCCCTGTACAATAAGATTCGCAATTATATTACGCAGAAGCCCTATAGCGACGAGAAATTC
AAGTTGAATTTTGAAAATTCGACCCTGGCGAATGGCTGGGACAAGAACAAAGAGCCCGACAACACCGCCA
TCTTGTTCATCAAGGATGATAAATATTATCTGGGGGTGATGAACAAAAAGAATAACAAGATCTTTGATGA
CAAGGCCATCAAGGAGAATAAGGGCGAGGGGTACAAGAAAATCGTCTACAAACTGTTGCCCGGCGCCAAC
AAGATGTTGCCGAAGGTCTTCTTCAGCGCGAAGAGCATTAAATTCTATAACCCCAGCGAGGACATCCTGC
GCATCCGGAATCATTCGACCCACACGAAGAATGGCAGCCCGCAAAAGGGCTACGAGAAGTTCGAGTTTAA
CATCGAGGATTGTCGGAAATTCATCGACTTCTATAAACAGTCGATCAGCAAGCACCCCGAGTGGAAGGAT
TTCGGCTTCCGCTTCAGCGATACCCAACGCTACAACAGCATCGACGAGTTTTATCGGGAAGTGGAAAACC
AGGGGTACAAGTTGACCTTCGAGAACATTTCGGAGTCGTACATTGACTCGGTCGTCAACCAAGGGAAACT
GTACCTGTTCCAAATCTACAATAAGGACTTCAGCGCGTACTCGAAAGGGCGGCCCAACTTGCACACCCTG
TATTGGAAGGCCTTGTTTGACGAGCGGAACTTACAAGACGTCGTCTATAAACTGAACGGGGAGGCGGAGC
TGTTTTACCGCAAGCAGTCGATCCCGAAAAAGATTACCCACCCGGCGAAGGAGGCGATCGCCAACAAAAA
CAAGGACAACCCGAAGAAAGAGTCGGTCTTCGAATACGATCTGATCAAAGACAAGCGCTTTACCGAGGAC
AAGTTCTTTTTCCATTGTCCGATCACCATCAATTTTAAGAGCAGCGGCGCGAACAAGTTCAACGACGAGA
TCAACCTGCTGTTGAAAGAAAAGGCCAATGATGTGCACATCCTGTCGATCGACCGGGGGGAACGGCACCT
GGCCTACTACACCCTGGTGGACGGCAAGGGCAACATCATCAAGCAGGATACCTTCAATATCATTGGGAAC
GACCGGATGAAAACGAACTACCACGACAAGCTGGCGGCCATCGAAAAGGATCGCGACAGCGCCCGCAAGG
ACTGGAAGAAGATTAACAATATCAAGGAGATGAAGGAGGGGTACTTGAGCCAGGTCGTGCACGAGATCGC
CAAGCTGGTCATTGAGTACAACGCGATTGTGGTCTTTGAAGACCTGAACTTTGGCTTCAAACGGGGGCGG
TTCAAGGTCGAGAAGCAGGTGTATCAGAAGCTGGAAAAAATGTTGATCGAGAAGCTGAACTATCTGGTGT
TCAAAGACAACGAGTTTGACAAAACGGGGGGCGTCCTGCGGGCCTACCAGTTGACCGCCCCCTTCGAAAC
CTTCAAGAAAATGGGCAAGCAGACGGGCATCATCTACTACGTCCCGGCGGGCTTTACGAGCAAGATCTGT
CCGGTGACCGGCTTCGTCAACCAGCTGTATCCGAAGTATGAGAGCGTGTCGAAAAGCCAGGAGTTTTTCT
CGAAGTTCGATAAAATCTGTTATAACCTGGATAAGGGGTACTTCGAATTTTCGTTCGATTACAAAAACTT
CGGGGACAAGGCGGCCAAGGGGAAATGGACGATCGCCAGCTTCGGCTCGCGCCTGATTAACTTTCGCAAC
TCGGACAAGAACCATAACTGGGACACCCGGGAAGTGTACCCGACCAAAGAATTGGAAAAACTGTTGAAGG
ACTATAGCATCGAGTACGGGCACGGGGAGTGCATCAAAGCCGCCATCTGCGGGGAAAGCGACAAGAAGTT
TTTTGCGAAGCTGACCAGCGTGCTGAATACGATCTTACAAATGCGTAATTCTAAGACCGGCACCGAGCTG
GACTACCTGATCTCGCCGGTGGCGGATGTCAACGGCAACTTCTTCGACAGCCGCCAGGCCCCGAAGAACA
TGCCGCAGGACGCGGATGCGAATGGCGCGTACCACATCGGGCTGAAAGGGCTGATGCTGCTGGGGCGGAT
CAAGAACAACCAGGAGGGGAAGAAGCTGAATCTGGTGATTAAGAACGAGGAATATTTCGAGTTCGTCCAA
AATCGCAACAATTGAATAACTTCGTATAATGTATGCTATACGAAGTTATTAATTCTGCAGAGTCCTACTA
GTTCCATGAGCGTCAGACCCCGTAGAAAAGATCAAAGGATCTTCTTGAGATCCTTTTTTTCTGCGCGTAA
TCTGCTGCTTGCAAACAAAAAAACCACCGCTACCAGCGGTGGTTTGTTTGCCGGATCAAGAGCTACCAAC
TCTTTTTCCGAAGGTAACTGGCTTCAGCAGAGCGCAGATACCAAATACTGTCCTTCTAGTGTAGCCGTAG
TTAGGCCACCACTTCAAGAACTCTGTAGCACCGCCTACATACCTCGCTCTGCTAATCCTGTTACCAGTGG
CTGCTGCCAGTGGCGATAAGTCGTGTCTTACCGGGTTGGACTCAAGACGATAGTTACCGGATAAGGCGCA
GCGGTCGGGCTGAACGGGGGGTTCGTGCACACAGCCCAGCTTGGAGCGAACGACCTACACCGAACTGAGA
TACCTACAGCGTGAGCTATGAGAAAGCGCCACGCTTCCCGAGGGGAGAAAGGCGGACAGGTATCCGGTAA
GCGGCAGGGTCGGAACAGGAGAGCGCACGAGGGAGCTTCCAGGGGGAAACGCCTGGTATCTTTATAGTCC
TGTCGGGTTTCGCCACCTCTGACTTGAGCGTCGATTTTTGTGATGCTCGTCAGGGGGGCGGAGCCTATGG
AAAAACGCCAGCAACGCGGCCTTTTTACGGTTCCTGGCCTTTTGCTGGCCTTTTGCTCACATGTTCTTTC
CTGCGTTATCCCCTGATTCTGTGGATAACCGTATTACCGCCTTTGAGTGAGCTGATACCGCTCGCCGCAG
CCGAACGACCGAGCGCAACGCGTGAGCCCACCAGCTCCGTAAGTTCGGGCGCTGTGTGGCTCGTACCCGC
GCATTCAGGCGGCAGGGGGTCTAACGGGTCTAAGGCGGCGTGTACGGCCGCCACAGCGGCTCTCAGCGGC
CCGGAAACGTCCTCGAAACGACGCATGTGTTCCTCCTGGTTGGTACAGGTGGTTGGGGGTGCTCGGCTGT
CGCTGGTGTTCCACCACCAGGGCTCGACGGGAGAGCGGGGGAGTGTGCAGTTGTGGGGTGGCCCCTCAGC
GAAATATCTGACTTGGAGCTCGTGTCGGACCATACACCGGTGATTAATCGTGGTCTACTACCAAGCGTGA
GCCACGTCGCCGACGAATTTGAGCAGCTCTGGCTGCCGTACTGGCCGCTGGCAAGCGACGATCTGCTCGA
GGGGATCTACCGCCAAAGCCGCGCGTCGGCCCTAGGCCGCCGGTACATCGAGGCGAACCCAACAGCGCTG
GCAAACCTGCTGGTCGTGGACGTAGACCATCCAGACGCAGCGCTCCGAGCGCTCAGCGCCCGGGGGTCCC
ATCCGCTGCCCAACGCGATCGTGGGCAATCGCGCCAACGGCCACGCACACGCAGTGTGGGCACTCAACGC
CCCTGTTCCACGCACCGAATACGCGCGGCGTAAGCCGCTCGCATACATGGCGGCGTGCGCCGAAGGCCTT
CGGCGCGCCGTCGATGGCGACCGCAGTTACTCAGGCCTCATGACCAAAAACCCCGGCCACATCGCCTGGG
AAACGGAATGGCTCCACTCAGATCTCTACACACTCAGCCACATCGAGGCCGAGCTCGGCGCGAACATGCC
ACCGCCGCGCTGGCGTCAGCAGACCACGTACAAAGCGGCTCCGACGCCGCTAGGGCGGAATTGCGCACTG
TTCGATTCCGTCAGGTTGTGGGCCTATCGTCCCGCCCTCATGCGGATCTACCTGCCGACCCGGAACGTGG
ACGGACTCGGCCGCGCGATCTATGCCGAGTGCCACGCGCGAAACGCCGAATTTCCGTGCAACGACGTGTG
TCCCGGACCGCTACCGGACAGCGAGGTCCGCGCCATCGCCAACAGCATTTGGCGTTGGATCACAACCAAG
TCGCGCATTTGGGCGGACGGGATCGTGGTCTACGAGGCCACACTCAGTGCGCGCCAGTCGGCCATCTCGC
GGAAGGGCGCAGCAGCGCGCACGGCGGCGAGCACAGTTGCGCGGCGCGCAAAGTCCGCGTCAGCCATGGA
GGCATTGCTATGAGCGACGGCTACAGCGACGGCTACAACCGGCAGCCGACTGTCCGCAAAAAGCGGCGCG
TGACCGCCGCCGAAGGCGCTCGAATCACCGGACTATCCGAACGCCACGTCGTCCGGCTCGTGGCGCAGGA
ACGCAGCGAGTGGCTCGCCGAGCAGGCTGCACGCCGCGAACGCATCCGCGCCTATCACGACGACGAGGGC
CACTCTTGGCCGCAAACGGCCAAACATTTCGGGCTGCATCTGGACACCGTTAAGCGACTCGGCTATCGGG
CGAGGAAAGAGCGTGCGGCAGAACAGGAAGCGGCTCAAAAGGCCCACAACGAAGCCGACAATCCACCGCT
GTTCTAACGCAATTGGGGAGCGGGTGTCGCGGGGGTTCCGTGGGGGGTTCCGTTGCAACGGGTCGGACAG
GTAAAAGTCCTGGTAGACGCTAGTTTTCTGGTTTGGGCCATGCCTGTCTCGTTGCGTGTTTCGTTGCGCC
CGTTTTGAATACCAGCCAGACGAGACGGGGTTCTACGAATCTTGGTCGATACCAAGCCATTTCCGCTGAA
TATCGGGGAGCTCACCGCCAGAATCGGTGGTTGTGGTGATGTACGTGGCGAACTCCGTTGTAGTGCCTGT
GGTGGCATCCGTGGCGCGGCCGCGGTACCCAAGAAGCACAGTGAGTCGCGGATCGATGGCGGGCGCGGTA
TCGGCGCCGCCAACGTCACCTCGTCGAGAGCCACCACCTCACTCGGTGAGCGCAAGACGTTTTCACCGGC
TTCGCGTAATCCGTCGGCGCCGCGCTTGATCAAATCGAGCAGGGCGACTCCCGGCGCCATGGCGTAGATC
GAACCGTCGGACAACACCCCGACACGCTCACCGTCCGCACTTCGATACGTCACCCATTTCATTCGCGCAC
CACCTCACTCGGGTTTTTGTCCGGGCGCAACCCACGCCAGCTGGATTGCCGCAATCGGTCATCGGGGGTC
CACTCGCTATAGCGCACCTCCCCGACCAGCGTCGGCGCGACGAACGTAACACCCTTGGCCTCGCGCGCCG
GAAGCGCAGCGTCGAATGGGGATTCGTCGGTATGCAGCGGCGCCAGCGTCTTCTTGAGGTTGGCCAGGTC
ACGTTCGGTGAAGCCGGTTCCAACACGGCCGGCGAAGTGCAAACCGCTCGGGCCGGGAATGCCCATGAGC
AACGATCCAATCCCGCTGCTGCGCCCACCCTCCCCAACTCGCCAACCGCCGATGACGACTTCCTGGGTGT
TCCAGTGTTTGTCCTTGATCCACGCCGACGAGCGCCGCCCGGGTTGATAGCCGGAGTCGCGGCGCTTGGC
AATGACTCCCTCCCAACCGCGCTTGTGCGAGTAGGCCAGCGCCTCGGCGCCGTCACCGGGCAACAACTCC
GGAACGATCAGATTGCCCGCACTGCCCAGGGTTTCCAGTAGCTTGCGCCGGTCGCGGTATCTGGCCCGCA
GTAGCGAGCGACCGTCCAGAAAGAGCAAGTCGAACGCCCAGAACTCGATGCGGGTGGCGCGCACCCGGTT
CTGCATCTCGTTGAAGCTGGGCACTCCGGAGGAGTCGAGGGCCACCAATTCCCCGTCGAGCACCACGTGG
TGATCAGCGAGATCGGCGGCCAATGAACGTAATTGGGGGTATTCCGCGGTGACGTCACGTCCGCTGCGGG
AGCGCAGTCGCAGCGCGCCATGGTCGGCTTCGACCAGCAGCCGGTAGCCGTCCCACTTGCCTTCGAACGC
CCACTGACCCGACTCGAGACCTGCCACCGAACCGTGGGAGGTGAGCATGGGCGCGAGGGTGTCGAAATCG
AAGGCCGTCTGGTCCTTCATGCGATGCGCCAGCCATTGGTCCCCGTTGGTCTGAATCAGCGCGTACCGCC
CCGAGATTCGACTGCCGTGCAGGTTGACAATCACCTCCCCCTTTTCCGAACCGTTTCTCGAGTCGTCGCG
GAACTTCTCGGTGTCATAGGTGCCGGAATCCCAGATGATCACCTTGCCGGCGCCGTACTCCCCTTTCGGG
ATGTTGCCCTCGAACGTCGCGTATTCCAGCGGATGATCTTCGGTGTGCACGGCCAGGTGGTTCACCGACG
TGGTTTCCGGCAGGTTTTTCGGCACCGCCCATGACACCAGTACCCCATCACGCTCCAGCCTGAAGTCGTA
ATGCAGACGGCGCGCGTGATGCTCTTGGATCACGAAGGTATTACCCTGCCCGACAACGGGTCTGGCTCGG
GGCACCGGCTCCGGCGTTTTCGACGCGTTGCGCATGCTGCGATATTTGAGCAGCCGGTCGTCGCCGGGGA
GGTCCGCGTCCAGCGCCGCAATCAGATCGCCATCGCGGGTGAGGCGGGCAAGCACCTCGTCGTAGGTCAG
CTGGCGCAGCCCCGGGTCGTCGAGCTCCTCCCAGCTGCGTGGTGCGGCGACGGTCGGTTGTTCGCGCCCA
CGCAGCGAATACGGCGCGATGGTGGTCTTCGAACCGCTGTTTTGGCTCCAGTCCAGGAACACTTTCCCGG
CCCGCAGACTCTTGGTCATGGTCGCGGTGACCAACGCCGGCATCACCGTTTCCAGTTGCTGCGCGACCCG
TTTGGCCAACACCGTGGCGCCCTTGCTGCTCACCGGCTCGTCGAGCGGGGTGTAGAGGTGCAGGCCCTTG
CTACCGCTGGTGAGCGGGAGGGTACTCAGGCCGATGTCGGCGAGCAGATCGCGCACCGCCCGCGCCACCT
GCGCGAGTTGGGCCATCGTCACGCCCTCGCCCGGGTCCAGGTCGAACACCAATCGGGTGGCCGGCCCGGG
CGTGAGGATTTCGCCTTTCGACGTCCACTCGGCAACGAACCGCCACTGCGGGACGTGCACCTCGAGGGCG
GCCTGTTGCGCGATCCAGGCCAGCCCGGTGGCGCTGTCGATGATCGGATAGGTCGTCGTTCCCGACCGGT
GCACCACGCTGGCACGCGGCAGCCAGTCCGGCGCCGACGACGCCAGCTGCTTTTCGAAAAAGGACGCCTG
ATCGACGCCGTTGGGCCAGCGTTTGCGAGTCGCCGGGCGCCCGGCGATATGCGGGATCATCACCTCGGCG
ATGCCGGTGTAGTAACCGAAGACGTCAGACTTGGTGGTTCCGGTAGCCGGGTACAGCACCTTGTCCGCGT
TGGTCAGTGTCACCTGCGGACCATTCGCCTGTCCAGGAGGCCAGGCCTGCGCCGAACCCATATGGCCAAC
GTAACCTGTCGCCATGGCACGTGGGCTGGTGATCGGTGAAGCCCTGATCGACATCGTCGATGGGCCGGAC
CCGGCCGAGTATGTCGGGGGCAGCCCCCTCAACGTCGCGGTCGGACTGGCCAGATTGGGCCGCGACGTCG
ATCTGCTGACCCACATCGGCCGCGACGCCCGCGGACGACGGATCGCCGAGTACATTGAATCCTCAGGTGT
ACAACTTGTTTCGGGAAGCCAGACGGCTGATCGGACGCCCACCGCGACGGCCAGGATCGGCCCCGACGGC
TCGGCCACCTACGCGTTCGACCTGGAATGGCAGATACCCGACACACCCCCCGTGGCGCCGCCGCTTCTCG
TGCACACCGGTTCCATCGCCGCCGCGCGGGAACCAGGATGCTTGGCGGTCGCGGCGCTGCTCGACGCCTA
TCGGGCCGCGGCCACGGTGAGCTTCGATCCCAATGTGCGTCCGTCGCTGAGCGCCGACCCGGACCTGACT
CGGGAACGCATCCAACGCCTCGTCGAGCGCAGCGACATCATCAAGGCCAGTGCCGAAGACTTGCACTGGA
TCGACCCCACCCAGCCTCCGGAGCAGACCGCGCGGGCCTGGCTGGCCTGCGGCCCGGCGATTGTCGCGCT
GACGTTGGGCGATCAGGGCGCAGTGGCGTTCTGCGCGGCCGGCCCGGCAAGTGTGCCCGCCCAGCCGGTT
CGCGTGGTCGATACCGTCGGCGCCGGAGACGCGTTCATGGCCGGTCTGCTCGACACGCTGTGGGAGCAGG
GATTGTTAGGTGCCGACCGGCGCACCGAGTTGCGCAAGATCGGCGTGTCGGCGCTGACCTCTGCACTCGA
AGTCGCGGCCCTGACCTCGGCGTTGACCGTTGCCCGTGCCGGCGCCGATCTGCCCTATCGGGCCGACCTG
CGGCAGTCGCGATGACCACCGCACGCCCGCAATCGGGCCCGGCGAGGGTGCACGAAATGCCGCGTGATGC
GGCGTGTCGCCGTGCCGACACGCACGCTCGCGAGCTGACCGGGGCTGGGGCAGGCAGCAGGACTCCGGTG
CCGCGGCGCACTGTTAACCGACCCGGGTTCTGGGCATACTGACTCCATGCGCTCCATCTGGAAGGGTTCA
ATCGCTTTCGGGCTGGTGAATGTGCCGGTCAAGGTGTACAGCGCCACTCAGGACCACGACATCAAGTTCC
ATCAGGTGCACGCCAAGGACAACGGACGCATCCGGTACAAGCGGGTATGCGAGGTCTGTGGCGAGGTGGT
CGAATACTCCGACCTGGCCCGCGCCTTCGAATCCGACGATGGCCAGATGGTGATCATCAACGACGACGAC
CTCGCCACGTTGCCCGAAGATCGCAGCCGCGAAATCGAGGTGCTGGAATTCGTCCCAGCCGAAGAAGTCG
ATCCGATGATGATTGACCGCAGCTACTTCCTGGAGCCCGACTCGAAGTCCTCTAAATCGTATGTGCTGCT
GGCCAAGACGCTCGCCGAGACGGAGCGGATGGCGATCGTGCATTTCACGCTGCGCAGCAAGACGCGGCTG
GCGGCGTTGCGGGTCAAGGACTTCGGCAAGCGCGAGGTCATGGTGGTGCATACCCTGTTGTGGCCAGACG
AGATCCGCGACCCGGATTTCCCGGTGCTGGACAAGGAGGTGGAGATCAAACCCGCGGAGCTCAAGATGGC
CGGCCAAGTGGTGGAGTCGATGGCAGACGACTTCAACCCGGACCGCTACCGCGACACCTATCAGGAGCAA
CTGCAGGAGCTGATCGACGCCAAACTCGAAGGCGGGGAAGCATTTACCGCCGAAGAACAACCCGCAGAGC
TGGACGAGACCGAAGATGTCTCCGACCTGCTGGCCAAGCTGGAGGCGAGCGTGAAAGCGCGTTCGGGCGA
CGGGAAGTCAGCGGCGAAGAAGAGCACCGCCGAAAAGGCGCCGGCCAAGAAGGCCCGGGCCAAACAAGCT
GCCAAGTCCTGACCAGCGCCCGACTTGTTCACATATGCTCGTCGTGCCGCCGAGAGGAGTTTTTGCGTGA
AGTCCAACCGATCTGGCGTCGTGCTCAGCCTGCTGCTCGCCAGCACATTGGCGTTGTCGGCATGCGGAGG
CCATTCCAGCAATACCTCGTCCACCTGACGTCGGGGGGGGGGGAAAGCCACGTTGTGTCTCAAAATCTCT
GATGTTACATTGCACAAGATAAAAATATATCATCATGAACAATAAAACTGTCTGCTTACATAAACAGTAA
TACAAGGGGTGTTATGAGCCATATTCAACGGGAAACGTCTTGCTCGAGGCCGCGATTAAATTCCAACATG
GATGCTGATTTATATGGGTATAAATGGGCTCGCGATAATGTCGGGCAATCAGGTGCGACAATCTATCGCT
TGTATGGGAAGCCCCATGCGCCAGAGTTGTTTCTGAAACATGGCAAAGGTAGCGTTGCCAATGATGTTAC
AGATGAGATGGTCAGACTAAACTGGCTGACGGAATTTATGCCTCTTCCGACCATCAAGCATTTTATCCGT
ACTCCTGATGATGCATGGTTACTCACCACTGCGATCCCCGGGAAAACAGCATTCCAGGTATTAGAAGAAT
ATCCTGATTCAGGTGAAAATATTGTTGATGCGCTGGCAGTGTTCCTGCGCCGGTTGCATTCGATTCCTGT
TTGTAATTGTCCTTTTAACAGCGATCGCGTATTTCGTCTCGCTCAGGCGCAATCACGAATGAATAACGGT
TTGGTTGATGCGAGTGATTTTGATGACGAGCGTAATGGCTGGCCTGTTGAACAAGTCTGGAAAGAAATGC
ATAATCTTTTGCCATTCTCACCGGATTCAGTCGTCACTCATGGTGATTTCTCACTTGATAACCTTATTTT
TGACGAGGGGAAATTAATAGGTTGTATTGATGTTGGACGAGTCGGAATCGCAGACCGATACCAGGATCTT
GCCATCCTATGGAACTGCCTCGGTGAGTTTTCTCCTTCATTACAGAAACGGCTTTTTCAAAAATATGGTA
TTGATAATCCTGATATGAATAAATTGCAGTTTCATTTGATGCTCGATGAGTTTTTCTAATCAGAATTGGT
TAATTGGTTGTAACACTGGCAGAGCATTACGCTGACTTGACGGGACGGCGGCTTTGTTGAATAAATCGAA
CTTTTGCTGAGTTGAAGGATCAGATCACGCATCTTCCCGACAACGCAGACCGTTCCGTGGCAAAGCAAAA
GTTCAAAATCACCAACTGGTCCACCTACAACAAAGCTCTCACCAACCGTGGCTCCCTCACTTTCTGGCTG
GATGATGGGGCGATTCAGGCCTGGTATGAGTCAGCAACACCTTCTTCACGAGGCAGACCTCACTAGTGGC
CATGATGGCATAAAACGAAAGGCCCAGTCTTTCGACTGAGCCTTTCGTTTTATTTGATGCCTGGCAGTCG
ATCGTACGCTAGTTAACTACGTCGACAGAAATATTGGATCGTCGGCACCGTCACGGCCGTGGGAGGCGGC
ACGATCCGCGACGTGATGATCGGCCGCATCCCCACGGTGCTGCGCAGTGAGCTCTACGCCATCCCGGCGT
TGATCTGTGCGTTCGCACGCACAGGCCCGGTGTGAGAAGGGTCTCTGACGAGCGGGAGAACCCACCCGGG
GTGGGCGAGTTTGTCCTGCGTGTGCTCGGTCGAGTAGGCTCTGGGAGTACCCGTGTGTACGACCAGCACG
GCATACATCATTTCGACGCCGAGAGATTCGCCGCCCGAAATGAGCACGATCCGCATGCTTATAACAGAAA
GGAGGTTAATAATGACGTCCTCCCGGCCCCGGTTGACTTCTGAGCCGTCGGACGTCCCCGACGGCGAGCA
GGCGCAGGATCCTCGCACCCGTGAGGAGCAGGCCAAGAACGTCTGCCTGCGCCTGCTCACCGTGCGGGCA
CGTACCCGGGCCGAGCTCGAAACCCAGCTGACCAAGCGCGGCTATCCCGACGACGTCAGCGCCAGGGTTC
TCGACCGGCTCACCGAGGTCGGCCTGATCGACGATGAGGACTTCGCCGAGCAGTGGGTGCGTTCACGCCA
CCTCAACGCCGGAAAAGGCAAGCGCGCCTTGGCTGTCGAGCTCCGTAAGAAGGGCGTGGACGACGAGGTG
ATCTCGTCGGCTCTGGCCGATCTCGACCCGGCCGCCGAGCGTCAACGGGCCGAGCAGTTGGTGCGCGACA
AGTTGCGCCGCGAACGTCTCGACGGCACACCGGAAAACGACGTCAAGGTCACCCGCAGGCTCGTGGGCAT
GCTGGCGCGCCGCGGATACAACCAGTCGATGGCCTACGACGTGGTCAGCGTCGAGTTGGCCAACGAGCGG
GAGCGCCGGCGGGTCTAGTAACGCCGAAAACCCCGCTTCGGCGGGGTTTTGCCGCGGTCTGCGTTGTCGG
GAAGATTTAAAATAAAAAAGGGGACCTCTAGGGTCCCCAAAAGCTTGGCGTGAATTCATAACTTCGTATA
ATGTATGCTATACGAAGTTATTAATTGCCCATGGTCATTAAGACCCACTTTCACATTTAAGTTGTTTTTC
TAATCCGCAGATGATCAATTCAAGGCCGAATAAGAAGGCTGGCTCTGCACCTTGGTGATCAAATAATTCG
ATAGCTTGTCGTAATAATGGCGGCATACTATCAGTAGTAGGTGTTTCCCTTTCTTCTTTAGCGACTTGAT
GCTCTTGATCTTCCAATACGCAACCTAAGGTAAAATGCCCCACAGCGCTGAGTGCATATAACGCGTTCTC
TAGTGAAAAACCTTGTTGGCATAAAAAGGCTAATTGATTTTCGAGAGTTTCATACTGTTTTTCTGTAGGC
CGTGTACCTAAATGTACTTTTGCTCCATCGCGATGACTTAGTAAAGCACATCTAAAACTTTTAGCGTTAT
TACGCAAAAAATCTTGCCAGCTTTCCCCTTCTAAAGGGCAAAAGTGAGTATGGTGCCTATCTAACATCTC
AATGGCTAAGGCGTCGAGCAGGGCTCGCTTATTTTTTACATGCCAATACAATGTAGGCTGCTCTACACCA
AGTTTCTGGGCGAGTTTACGGGTTGTTAAACCTTCGATTCCGACCTCATTAAGCAGCTCTAATGCGCTGT
TAATCACTTTACTTTTATCTAAT
Features (pLannotate 1.2.2; 15 found; start..end, strand, type, name):
    159..263     +  CDS            Y4104_STRCO (fragment): Protein inferred from homology: Swiss-Prot protein existence level 3. From Streptomyces coelicolor (strain ATCC BAA-471 / A3(2) / M145).
    321..340     +  promoter       tight TRE promoter (fragment): Tet-responsive promoter PTight, consisting of seven tet operator sequences followed by the minimal CMV promoter
    347..364     +  promoter       tight TRE promoter (fragment): Tet-responsive promoter PTight, consisting of seven tet operator sequences followed by the minimal CMV promoter
    453..4352    +  CDS            cas12a: CS12A_FRATN - Also known as cpf1 From Francisella tularensis subsp. novicida (strain U112).
   4356..4389    -  protein_bind   loxP: Cre-mediated recombination occurs in the 8-bp core sequence (GCATACAT). Cre recombinase
   4455..5043    +  rep_origin     ori: high-copy-number ColE1/pMB1/pBR322/pUC origin of replication
   7342..9624    -  CDS            ligD: LIGD_MYCTU - Experimental evidence at protein level: Swiss-Prot protein existence level 1. In conjunction with endogenous or Mycobacterium phage Omega Ku (AC Q853W0) can reconstitute NHEJ in Saccharomyces cerevisiae. From Mycobacterium tuberculosis (strain ATCC 25618 / H37Rv).
  10757..11545   +  CDS            mku: KU_MYCTU - Experimental evidence at protein level: Swiss-Prot protein existence level 1. With LigD forms a non-homologous end joining (NHEJ) repair enzyme. Binds linear dsDNA with 5'- and 3'-overhangs but not closed circular dsDNA nor ssDNA. One dimer binds for every 30 bp. Recruits and stimulates the ligase activity of LigD but not of T4 ligase or a human ligase complex (LIG4/XRCC4). Attenuates the 3'- to 5'-exonuclease activity of LigD. Stimulates the template-directed addition of dNTPs by LigD on 5'-overhangs and nuclease activity on 3'-overhangs. From Mycobacterium tuberculosis (strain ATC
  11914..12729   +  CDS            KanR: aminoglycoside phosphotransferase; aph(3')-Ia; confers resistance to kanamycin in bacteria or G418 (Geneticin®) in eukaryotes
  12870..13013   +  CDS            TRA2_ECOLX (fragment): Protein predicted: Swiss-Prot protein existence level 4. Required for transposition of transposon Tn903. From Escherichia coli.
  13030..13076   -  terminator     rrnB T1 terminator: transcription terminator T1 from the E. coli rrnB gene
  13128..13232   +  CDS            Y4104_STRCO (fragment): Protein inferred from homology: Swiss-Prot protein existence level 3. From Streptomyces coelicolor (strain ATCC BAA-471 / A3(2) / M145).
  13452..14015   +  CDS            recX: RECX_MYCS2 - Protein inferred from homology: Swiss-Prot protein existence level 3. Modulates RecA activity. From Mycolicibacterium smegmatis (strain ATCC 700084 / mc(2)155) (Mycobacterium smegmatis).
  14128..14161   -  protein_bind   loxP: Cre-mediated recombination occurs in the 8-bp core sequence (GCATACAT). Cre recombinase
  14181..8       -  CDS            tetR (across the origin): TETR2_ECOLX - Experimental evidence at protein level: Swiss-Prot protein existence level 1. TetR is the repressor of the tetracycline resistance element; its N-terminal region forms a helix-turn-helix structure and binds DNA. Binding of tetracycline to TetR reduces the repressor affinity for the tetracycline resistance gene (tetA) promoter operator sites. From Escherichia coli.
