[The description below was written by a language model from this plasmid's Addgene catalogue record and pLannotate feature annotations shown in this document.]
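Description:
pNHEJ-Cas12a-recX is a 14.8 kb bacterial expression/CRISPR helper plasmid built on the pNHEJ-Cas12a backbone for CRISPR-assisted non-homologous end-joining genome editing in Mycobacterium smegmatis. It is propagated in E. coli through a high-copy ColE1/pUC-type origin and selected with kanamycin via an aph(3')-Ia KanR gene. No mycobacterial replicon or integration element is called in the feature table, although a long stretch downstream of the E. coli origin is unannotated, so how the plasmid is maintained in mycobacteria is not stated.

The plasmid carries three functional modules. The first is the Francisella novicida Cas12a (FnCpf1) coding sequence. It lies just downstream of two short matches to tet operator sequence (annotated as TRE promoter fragments), and a tetR repressor gene is also present, which suggests tetracycline-regulated nuclease expression, though the record does not say so explicitly. The second is the NHEJ machinery, LigD and Ku (mku). The catalogue attributes these to M. marinum, whereas the annotation tool labels them by their closest M. tuberculosis homologues. Ku binds the ends of linear double-stranded DNA and recruits LigD to seal them. The third is recX, a modulator of RecA activity, listed as expressed from the Pmyc promoter. The catalogue gives M. marinum as the insert species, but the best annotation match is the M. smegmatis protein. The stated insert size is also much larger than the recX reading frame alone, so it probably covers more than that gene. Two loxP sites and an rrnB T1 terminator are also annotated.

In use, Cas12a is expected to cut a chromosomal target, presumably directed by a crRNA supplied separately since none is annotated here. The co-expressed Ku and LigD then rejoin the break imprecisely to generate mutations. RecX is presumably included to dampen RecA-dependent homologous repair in favour of end joining.
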