Addgene plasmid #158714: pNHEJ-Cas12a-recX
Purpose: CRISPR-assisted-NHEJ system used for genome editing in Mycobacterium smegmatis. Helper plasmid expresses FnCpf1, NHEJ machinery of M. marinum and recX
Depositing lab: Yi-Cheng Sun. Depositing organization: Peking Union Medical College, Chinese Academy of Medical Sciences. Publication: A CRISPR-Assisted Nonhomologous End-Joining Strategy for Efficient Genome Editing in Mycobacterium tuberculosis. Yan MY, Li SS, Ding XY, Guo XP, Jin Q, Sun YC. mBio. 2020 Jan 28;11(1). pii: mBio.02364-19. doi: 10.1128/mBio.02364-19. PubMed 31992616.
Backbone
  Vector backbone: pNHEJ-Cas12a
  Vector type: Bacterial Expression, CRISPR
Growth in bacteria
  Bacterial resistance: Kanamycin, 50 μg/mL
  Growth temperature: 37°C
  Growth strain: DH5alpha
  Copy number: High Copy
Gene/Insert
  Gene/Insert name: recX
  Species: M. marinum
  Insert size (bp): 4682
  Promoter: Pmyc
  Cloning method: Restriction Enzyme; 5′ cloning site SalI (not destroyed); 3′ cloning site HindIII (destroyed during cloning)
  Sequencing primers: 5′ -
Terms and licenses: Academic/Nonprofit Terms; Industry Terms: Not Available to Industry
How to cite: pNHEJ-Cas12a-recX was a gift from Yi-Cheng Sun (Addgene plasmid # 158714 ; http://n2t.net/addgene:158714 ; RRID:Addgene_158714)
